>Addgene plasmid #179138 | tagSrc(WT)-mCer3 S208F/V224L | addgene full sequence | sequence record 353406 | Addgene NGS Result
GCCGTAGTTAGGCCACCACTTCAAGAACTCTGTAGCACCGCCTACATACCTCGCTCTGCTAATCCTGTTA
CCAGTGGCTGCTGCCAGTGGCGATAAGTCGTGTCTTACCGGGTTGGACTCAAGACGATAGTTACCGGATA
AGGCGCAGCGGTCGGGCTGAACGGGGGGTTCGTGCACACAGCCCAGCTTGGAGCGAACGACCTACACCGA
ACTGAGATACCTACAGCGTGAGCTATGAGAAAGCGCCACGCTTCCCGAAGGGAGAAAGGCGGACAGGTAT
CCGGTAAGCGGCAGGGTCGGAACAGGAGAGCGCACGAGGGAGCTTCCAGGGGGAAACGCCTGGTATCTTT
ATAGTCCTGTCGGGTTTCGCCACCTCTGACTTGAGCGTCGATTTTTGTGATGCTCGTCAGGGGGGCGGAG
CCTATGGAAAAACGCCAGCAACGCGGCCTTTTTACGGTTCCTGGCCTTTTGCTGGCCTTTTGCTCACATG
TTCTTTCCTGCGTTATCCCCTGATTCTGTGGATAACCGTATTACCGCCATGCATTAGTTATTAATAGTAA
TCAATTACGGGGTCATTAGTTCATAGCCCATATATGGAGTTCCGCGTTACATAACTTACGGTAAATGGCC
CGCCTGGCTGACCGCCCAACGACCCCCGCCCATTGACGTCAATAATGACGTATGTTCCCATAGTAACGCC
AATAGGGACTTTCCATTGACGTCAATGGGTGGAGTATTTACGGTAAACTGCCCACTTGGCAGTACATCAA
GTGTATCATATGCCAAGTACGCCCCCTATTGACGTCAATGACGGTAAATGGCCCGCCTGGCATTATGCCC
AGTACATGACCTTATGGGACTTTCCTACTTGGCAGTACATCTACGTATTAGTCATCGCTATTACCATGGT
GATGCGGTTTTGGCAGTACATCAATGGGCGTGGATAGCGGTTTGACTCACGGGGATTTCCAAGTCTCCAC
CCCATTGACGTCAATGGGAGTTTGTTTTGGCACCAAAATCAACGGGACTTTCCAAAATGTCGTAACAACT
CCGCCCCATTGACGCAAATGGGCGGTAGGCGTGTACGGTGGGAGGTCTATATAAGCAGAGCTGGTTTAGT
GAACCGTCAGATCCGCTAGCTTAATTAAGCCACCATGGGCAGCAACAAGAGCAAGCCCAAGGACGCCAGC
CAGCGGCGCCGCAGCCTGGAGCCCTCGGAAAACGTGCACGGGGCAGGGGGCGCCTTCCCGGCCTCACAGA
CACCGAGCAAGCCCGCCTCCGCCGACGGCCACCGCGGGCCCAGCGCCGCCTTCGTGCCGCCCGCGGCCGA
GCCCAAGCTCTTCGGAGGCTTCAACTCCTCGGACACCGTCACCTCCCCGCAGAGGGCGGGGCCTCTGGCA
GGTGGGGTGACCACCTTTGTGGCCCTCTATGACTATGAGTCACGGACAGAGACTGACCTGTCCTTCAAGA
AAGGGGAGCGGCTGCAGATTGTTAACAACACGGAGGGAGACTGGTGGCTGGCACACTCGCTGAGCACGGG
ACAGACCGGTTACATCCCCAGCAACTATGTGGCGCCCTCCGACTCCATCCAGGCTGAGGAGTGGTACTTT
GGCAAGATCACTAGACGGGAATCAGAGCGGCTGCTGCTCAACGCCGAGAACCCGAGAGGGACCTTCCTCG
TGAGGGAGAGTGAGACCACAAAAGGTGCCTACTGCCTCTCTGTATCCGACTTCGACAATGCCAAGGGCCT
AAATGTGAAACACTACAAGATCCGCAAGCTGGACAGCGGCGGTTTCTACATCACCTCCCGCACCCAGTTC
AACAGCCTGCAGCAGCTCGTGGCTTACTACTCCAAACATGCTGATGGCCTGTGTCACCGCCTCACTACCG
TATGTCCCACATCCAAGCCTCAGACCCAGGGATTGGCCAAGGATGCGTGGGAGATCCCCCGGGAGTCCCT
GCGGCTGGAGGTCAAGCTGGGCCAGGGTTGCTTCGGAGAGGTGTGGATGGGGACCTGGAACGGCACCACG
AGGGTTGCCATCAAAACTCTGAAGCCAGGCACCATGTCCCCAGAGGCCTTCCTGCAGGAGGCCCAAGTCA
TGAAGAAACTTAGGCACGAGAAACTGGTGCAGCTGTATGCTGTGGTGTCGGAAGAACCCATTTACATTGT
GACAGAGTACATGAACAAGGGGAGTCTGCTGGACTTTCTCAAGGGGGAAACGGGCAAATATTTGCGGCTA
CCCCAGCTGGTGGACATGTCTGCTCAGATCGCTTCAGGCATGGCCTATGTGGAGCGGATGAACTATGTGC
ACCGGGACCTTCGAGCCGCCAATATCCTAGTAGGGGAGAACCTGGTGTGCAAAGTGGCCGACTTTGGGTT
GGCCCGGCTCATAGAAGACAACGAATACACAGCCCGGCAAGGTGCCAAATTCCCCATCAAGTGGACCGCC
CCTGAAGCTGCTCTGTACGGCAGGTTCACCATCAAGTCGGATGTGTGGTCCTTTGGGATTCTGCTGACCG
AGCTCACCACTAAGGGAAGAGTGCCCTATCCTGGGATGGTGAACCGTGAGGTTCTGGACCAGGTGGAGCG
GGGCTACCGGATGCCTTGTCCCCCCGAGTGCCCCGAGTCCCTGCATGACCTTATGTGCCAGTGCTGGCGG
AAGGAGCCCGAGGAGCGGCCCACCTTCGAGTACCTGCAGGCCTTCCTGGAAGACTACTTTACGTCCACTG
AGCCACAGTACCAGCCCGGGGAGAACGCTGCAAATGATGAAAACTACCTAGGCGGACCAGGGAAGCTTGT
GAGCAAGGGCGAGGAGCTGTTCACCGGGGTGGTGCCCATCCTGGTCGAGCTGGACGGCGACGTAAACGGC
CACAAGTTCAGCGTGTCCGGCGAGGGCGAGGGCGATGCCACCTACGGCAAGCTGACCCTGAAGTTCATCT
GCACCACCGGCAAGCTGCCCGTGCCCTGGCCCACCCTCGTGACCACCCTGTCCTGGGGCGTGCAGTGCTT
CGCCCGCTACCCCGACCACATGAAGCAGCACGACTTCTTCAAGTCCGCCATGCCCGAAGGCTACGTCCAG
GAGCGCACCATCTTCTTCAAGGACGACGGCAACTACAAGACCCGCGCCGAGGTGAAGTTCGAGGGCGACA
CCCTGGTGAACCGCATCGAGCTGAAGGGCATCGACTTCAAGGAGGACGGCAACATCCTGGGGCACAAGCT
GGAGTACAACGCCATCCACGGCAACGTCTATATCACCGCCGACAAGCAGAAGAACGGCATCAAGGCCAAC
TTCGGCCTCAACTGCAACATCGAGGACGGCAGCGTGCAGCTCGCCGACCACTACCAGCAGAACACCCCCA
TCGGCGACGGCCCCGTGCTGCTGCCCGACAACCACTACCTGAGCACCCAGTCCAAGCTGTTCAAAGACCC
CAACGAGAAGCGCGATCACATGGTCCTGCTGGAGTTCTTGACCGCCGCCGGGATCACTCTCGGCATGGAC
GAGCTGTACAAGGAATTCTAAGCGGCCGCGACTCTAGATCATAATCAGCCATACCACATTTGTAGAGGTT
TTACTTGCTTTAAAAAACCTCCCACACCTCCCCCTGAACCTGAAACATAAAATGAATGCAATTGTTGTTG
TTAACTTGTTTATTGCAGCTTATAATGGTTACAAATAAAGCAATAGCATCACAAATTTCACAAATAAAGC
ATTTTTTTCACTGCATTCTAGTTGTGGTTTGTCCAAACTCATCAATGTATCTTAAGGCGTAAATTGTAAG
CGTTAATATTTTGTTAAAATTCGCGTTAAATTTTTGTTAAATCAGCTCATTTTTTAACCAATAGGCCGAA
ATCGGCAAAATCCCTTATAAATCAAAAGAATAGACCGAGATAGGGT
[37 nt withheld, positions 3897-3933]
AAAGAACGTGGACTCCAACGTCAAAGG
[49 nt withheld, positions 3961-4009]
T
[91 nt withheld, positions 4011-4101]
G
[124 nt withheld, positions 4103-4226]
CAGGTGGCACTTTTCGGGGAAATGTGCGCGGAACCCCTATTTGTTTATTTTTCTAAATACATTCAAATAT
GTATCCGCTCATGAGACAATAACCCTGATAAATGCTTCAATAATATTGAAAAAGGAAGAGTCCTGAGGCG
GAAAGAACCAGCTGTGGAATGTGTGTCAGTTAGGGTGTGGAAAGTCCCCAGGCTCCCCAGCAGGCAGAAG
TATGCAAAGCATGCATCTCAATTAGTCAGCAACCAGGTGTGGAAAGTCCCCAGGCTCCCCAGCAGGCAGA
AGTATGCAAAGCATGCATCTCAATTAGTCAGCAACCATAGTCCCGCCCCTAACTCCGCCCATCCCGCCCC
TAACTCCGCCCAGTTCCGCCCATTCTCCGCCCCATGGCTGACTAATTTTTTTTATTTATGCAGAGGCCGA
GGCCGCCTCGGCCTCTGAGCTATTCCAGAAGTAGTGAGGAGGCTTTTTTGGAGGCCTAGGCTTTTGCAAA
GATCGATCAAGAGACAGGATGAGGATCGTTTCGCATGATTGAACAAGATGGATTGCACGCAGGTTCTCCG
GCCGCTTGGGTGGAGAGGCTATTCGGCTATGACTGGGCACAACAGACAATCGGCTGCTCTGATGCCGCCG
TGTTCCGGCTGTCAGCGCAGGGGCGCCCGGTTCTTTTTGTCAAGACCGACCTGTCCGGTGCCCTGAATGA
ACTGCAAGACGAGGCAGCGCGGCTATCGTGGCTGGCCACGACGGGCGTTCCTTGCGCAGCTGTGCTCGAC
GTTGTCACTGAAGCGGGAAGGGACTGGCTGCTATTGGGCGAAGTGCCGGGGCAGGATCTCCTGTCATCTC
ACCTTGCTCCTGCCGAGAAAGTATCCATCATGGCTGATGCAATGCGGCGGCTGCATACGCTTGATCCGGC
TACCTGCCCATTCGACCACCAAGCGAAACATCGCATCGAGCGAGCACGTACTCGGATGGAAGCCGGTCTT
GTCGATCAGGATGATCTGGACGAAGAGCATCAGGGGCTCGCGCCAGCCGAACTGTTCGCCAGGCTCAAGG
CGAGCATGCCCGACGGCGAGGATCTCGTCGTGACCCATGGCGATGCCTGCTTGCCGAATATCATGGTGGA
AAATGGCCGCTTTTCTGGATTCATCGACTGTGGCCGGCTGGGTGTGGCGGACCGCTATCAGGACATAGCG
TTGGCTACCCGTGATATTGCTGAAGAGCTTGGCGGCGAATGGGCTGACCGCTTCCTCGTGCTTTACGGTA
TCGCCGCTCCCGATTCGCAGCGCATCGCCTTCTATCGCCTTCTTGACGAGTTCTTCTGAGCGGGACTCTG
GGGTTCGAAATGACCGACCAAGCGACGCCCAACCTGCCATCACGAGATTTCGATTCCACCGCCGCCTTCT
ATGAAAGGTTGGGCTTCGGAATCGTTTTCCGGGACGCCGGCTGGATGATCCTCCAGCGCGGGGATCTCAT
GCTGGAGTTCTTCGCCCACCCTAGGGGGAGGCTAACTGAAACACGGAAGGAGACAATACCGGAAGGAACC
CGCGCTATGACGGCAATAAAAAGACAGAATAAAACGCACGGTGTTGGGTCGTTTGTTCATAAACGCGGGG
TTCGGTCCCAGGGCTGGCACTCTGTCGATACCCCACCGAGACCCCATTGGGGCCAATACGCCCGCGTTTC
TTCCTTTTCCCCACCCCACCCCCCAAGTTCGGGTGAAGGCCCAGGGCTCGCAGCCAACGTCGGGGCGGCA
GGCCCTGCCATAGCCTCAGGTTACTCATATATACTTTAGATTGATTTAAAACTTCATTTTTAATTTAAAA
GGATCTAGGTGAAGATCCTTTTTGATAATCTCATGACCAAAATCCCTTAACGTGAGTTTTCGTTCCACTG
AGCGTCAGACCCCGTAGAAAAGATCAAAGGATCTTCTTGAGATCCTTTTTTTCTGCGCGTAATCTGCTGC
TTGCAAACAAAAAAACCACCGCTACCAGCGGTGGTTTGTTTGCCGGATCAAGAGCTACCAACTCTTTTTC
CGAAGGTAACTGGCTTCAGCAGAGCGCAGATACCAAATACTGTTCTTCTAGTGTA
Features (pLannotate 1.2.2; 14 found; start..end, strand, type, name):
    605..908     +  enhancer       CMV enhancer: human cytomegalovirus immediate early enhancer
    909..1112    +  promoter       CMV promoter: human cytomegalovirus (CMV) immediate early promoter
   1155..2756    +  CDS            Src: SRC_MOUSE - Experimental evidence at protein level: Swiss-Prot protein existence level 1. Non-receptor protein tyrosine kinase which is activated following engagement of many different classes of cellular receptors including immune response receptors, integrins and other adhesion receptors, receptor protein tyrosine kinases, G protein-coupled receptors as well as cytokine receptors. Participates in signaling pathways that control a diverse spectrum of biological activities including gene transcription, immune response, cell adhesion, cell cycle progression, apoptosis, migration, and transforma
   2796..3512    +  CDS            mCerulean3: mCerulean3 is a basic (constitutively fluorescent) cyan fluorescent protein published in 2011, derived from Aequorea victoria. It is reported to be a somewhat slowly-maturing monomer with very low acid sensitivity.
   3537..3620    +  CDS            large T antigen (fragment): large T antigen from SV40 (simian virus 40)
   3643..3764    +  polyA_signal   SV40 poly(A) signal: SV40 polyadenylation signal
   3798..4226    -  rep_origin     f1 ori (sequence partly withheld): f1 bacteriophage origin of replication; arrow indicates direction of (+) strand synthesis
   4253..4357    +  promoter       AmpR promoter: bla
   4359..4716    +  promoter       SV40 promoter: SV40 enhancer and early promoter
   4751..5545    +  CDS            NeoR/KanR: aminoglycoside phosphotransferase from Tn5; aph(3')-II (or nptII); confers resistance to neomycin, kanamycin, and G418 (Geneticin®)
   5566..5718    +  CDS            ble (fragment): BLE_KLEPN - Experimental evidence at protein level: Swiss-Prot protein existence level 1. Binding protein with a strong affinity to the bleomycin family of antibiotics. Binds to CL990; an antimitotic-antibiotic compound. From Klebsiella pneumoniae.
   5777..5824    +  polyA_signal   HSV TK poly(A) signal: herpes simplex virus thymidine kinase polyadenylation signal (Cole and Stacy, 1985)
   5915..5931    -  polyA_signal   bGH poly(A) signal (fragment): bovine growth hormone polyadenylation signal
   6153..430     +  rep_origin     ori (across the origin): high-copy-number ColE1/pMB1/pBR322/pUC origin of replication
