[The description below was written by a language model from this plasmid's Addgene catalogue record and pLannotate feature annotations shown in this document.]
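Description:
tagSrc(WT)-mCer3 S208F/V224L is a 6.3 kb mammalian expression plasmid built on a pEGFP-type backbone. It is maintained at high copy in E. coli through a ColE1/pUC-type origin and also carries an f1 phage origin. Selection relies on a single NeoR/KanR (Tn5 aminoglycoside phosphotransferase) gene preceded by both a bacterial bla-type promoter and the SV40 enhancer/early promoter and followed by the HSV TK polyadenylation signal. The same marker therefore gives kanamycin resistance in bacteria and could support G418 selection in mammalian cells. The short ble, bGH poly(A) and SV40 large T antigen matches in the annotation are small fragments, most likely backbone remnants rather than functional units.

The payload is driven by the human CMV immediate early enhancer and promoter and terminated by the SV40 poly(A) signal. It encodes wild-type Src, a non-receptor tyrosine kinase, carrying an SsrA peptide tag ("tagSrc") and fused at its C terminus to the cyan fluorescent protein mCerulean3. The catalogue lists the insert species as human, whereas the automated annotation's best match for the Src coding region is the mouse protein; the record does not resolve this difference. The position of the SsrA tag within Src is not annotated either.

The mCerulean3 carries S208F and V224L substitutions, which promote weak dimerization with YPet so that the two fluorophores adopt a favourable orientation for FRET. The construct thus serves as the donor-labelled, tagged-kinase component of a FRET biosensor. The associated work describes biosensors based on peptide exposure that report protein conformation in live cells. A YPet-bearing partner would have to be supplied separately, as none is present on this plasmid.
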