Addgene plasmid #179138: tagSrc(WT)-mCer3 S208F/V224L
Purpose: mCerulean3 has S208F/V224L mutations that promote weak dimerization with YPet to optimize oritentation for FRET. tag is SsrA (AANDENY).
Depositing lab: Klaus Hahn. Publication: Biosensors based on peptide exposure show single molecule conformations in live cells. Liu B, Stone OJ, Pablo M, Herron JC, Nogueira AT, Dagliyan O, Grimm JB, Lavis LD, Elston TC, Hahn KM. Cell. 2021 Oct 28;184(22):5670-5685.e23. doi: 10.1016/j.cell.2021.09.026. Epub 2021 Oct 11. PubMed 34637702.
Backbone
  Vector backbone: pEGFP
  Backbone size w/o insert (bp): 4000
  Total vector size (bp): 6311
  Vector type: Mammalian Expression
Growth in bacteria
  Bacterial resistance: Kanamycin, 50 μg/mL
  Growth temperature: 37°C
  Growth strain: DH5alpha
  Copy number: High Copy
Gene/Insert
  Gene/Insert name: Src, SsrA (alt name: tagSrc (WT))
  Species: H. sapiens (human)
  Insert size (bp): 2358
  Tag / fusion protein: mCerulean3 (S208F/V224L) (C terminal on insert)
Terms and licenses: Academic/Nonprofit Terms; Industry Terms: Not Available to Industry
How to cite: tagSrc(WT)-mCer3 S208F/V224L was a gift from Klaus Hahn (Addgene plasmid # 179138 ; http://n2t.net/addgene:179138 ; RRID:Addgene_179138)
